>Addgene plasmid #52494 | pAAV Syn ChR E90R-D156N-T159C 2A tDimer | depositor full sequence | sequence record 81429 | pAAV Syn ChR2 E90R,D156N,T159C 2A-tDimer from 820-1227 bp related to map
CTAGACTGCAGAGGGCCCTGCGTATGAGTGCAAGTGGGTTTTAGGACCAGGATGAGGCGGGGTGGGGGTG
CCTACCTGACGACCGACCCCGACCCACTGGACAAGCACCCAACCCCCATTCCCCAAATTGCGCATCCCCT
ATCAGAGAGGGGGAGGGGAAACAGGATGCGGCGAGGCGCGTGCGCACTGCCAGCTTCAGCACCGCGGACA
GTGCCTTCGCCCCCGCCTGGCGGCGCGCGCCACCGCCGCCTCAGCACTGAAGGCGCGCTGACGTCACTCG
CCGGTCCCCCGCAAACTCCCCTTCCCGGCCACCTTGGTCGCGTCCGCGCCGCCGCCGGCCCAGCCGGACC
GCACCACGCGAGGCGCGAGATAGGGGGGCACGGGCGCGACCATCTGCGCTGCGGCGCCGGCGACTCAGCG
CTGCCTCAGTCTGCGGTGGGCAGCGGAGGAGTCGTGTCGTGCCTGAGAGCGCAGTCGAGAATTCAAGCTG
CTAGCCACCATGGATTATGGAGGCGCCCTGAGTGCCGTTGGGCGCGAGCTGCTATTTGTAACGAACCCAG
TAGTCGTCAATGGCTCTGTACTTGTGCCTGAGGACCAGTGTTACTGCGCGGGCTGGATTGAGTCGCGTGG
CACAAACGGTGCCCAAACGGCGTCGAACGTGCTGCAATGGCTTGCTGCTGGCTTCTCCATCCTACTGCTT
ATGTTTTACGCCTACCAAACATGGAAGTCAACCTGCGGCTGGGAGGAGATCTATGTGTGCGCTATCAGGA
TGGTCAAGGTGATTCTCGAGTTCTTCTTCGAGTTTAAGAACCCGTCCATGCTGTATCTAGCCACAGGCCA
CCGCGTCCAGTGGTTGCGTTACGCCGAGTGGCTTCTCACCTGCCCGGTCATTCTCATTCACCTGTCAAAC
CTGACGGGCTTGTCCAACGACTACAGCAGGCGCACCATGGGTCTGCTTGTGTCTAATATTGGCTGTATTG
TGTGGGGCGCCACTTCCGCCATGGCCACCGGATACGTCAAGGTCATCTTCTTCTGCCTGGGTCTGTGTTA
TGGTGCTAACACGTTCTTTCACGCTGCCAAGGCCTACATCGAGGGTTACCACACCGTGCCGAAGGGCCGG
TGTCGCCAGGTGGTGACTGGCATGGCTTGGCTCTTCTTCGTATCATGGGGTATGTTCCCCATCCTGTTCA
TCCTCGGCCCCGAGGGCTTCGGCGTCCTGAGCGTGTACGGCTCCACCGTCGGCCACACCATCATTGACCT
GATGTCGAAGAACTGCTGGGGTCTGCTCGGCCACTACCTGCGCGTGCTGATCCACGAGCATATCCTCATC
CACGGCGACATTCGCAAGACCACCAAATTGAACATTGGTGGCACTGAGATTGAGGTCGAGACGCTGGTGG
AGGACGAGGCCGAGGCTGGCGCGGTACCCGCGGCCGAGGGCAGAGGAAGTCTTCTAACATGCGGTGACGT
GGAGGAGAATCCCGGCCCTGCACCGGGATCCGCGGCCGCCATGGTGGCCTCCTCCGAGGACGTCATCAAA
GAGTTCATGCGCTTCAAGGTGCGCATGGAGGGCTCCGTGAACGGCCACGAGTTCGAGATCGAGGGCGAGG
GCGAGGGCCGCCCCTACGAGGGCACCCAGACCGCCAAGCTGAAGGTGACCAAGGGCGGCCCCCTGCCCTT
CGCCTGGGACATCCTGTCCCCCCAGTTCCAGTACGGCTCCAAGGCGTACGTGAAGCACCCCGCCGACATC
CCCGACTACAAGAAGCTGTCCTTCCCCGAGGGCTTCAAGTGGGAGCGCGTGATGAACTTCGAGGACGGCG
GCGTGGTGACCGTGACCCAGGACTCCTCCCTGCAGGACGGCACGCTGATCTACAAGGTGAAGTTCCGCGG
CACCAACTTCCCCCCCGACGGCCCCGTAATGCAGAAGAAGACCATGGGCTGGGAGGCCTCCACCGAGCGC
CTGTACCCCCGCGACGGCGTGCTGAAGGGCGAGATCCACCAGGCCCTGAAGCTGAAGGACGGCGGCCACT
ACCTGGTGGAGTTCAAGACCATCTACATGGCCAAGAAGCCCGTGCAGCTGCCCGGCTACTACTACGTGGA
CACCAAGCTGGACATCACCTCCCACAACGAGGACTACACCATCGTGGAACAGTACGAGCGCTCCGAGGGC
CGCCACCACCTGTTCCTGGGGCATGGCACCGGCAGCACCGGCAGCGGCAGCTCCGGCACCGCCTCCTCCG
AGGACGTCATCAAAGAGTTCATGCGCTTCAAGGTGCGCATGGAGGGCTCCGTGAACGGCCACGAGTTCGA
GATCGAGGGCGAGGGCGAGGGCCGCCCCTACGAGGGCACCCAGACCGCCAAGCTGAAGGTGACCAAGGGC
GGCCCCCTGCCCTTCGCCTGGGACATCCTGTCCCCCCAGTTCCAGTACGGCTCCAAGGCGTACGTGAAGC
ACCCCGCCGACATCCCCGACTACAAGAAGCTGTCCTTCCCCGAGGGCTTCAAGTGGGAGCGCGTGATGAA
CTTCGAGGACGGCGGCGTGGTGACCGTGACCCAGGACTCCTCCCTGCAGGACGGCACGCTGATCTACAAG
GTGAAGTTCCGCGGCACCAACTTCCCCCCCGACGGCCCCGTAATGCAGAAGAAGACCATGGGCTGGGAGG
CCTCCACCGAGCGCCTGTACCCCCGCGACGGCGTGCTGAAGGGCGAGATCCACCAGGCCCTGAAGCTGAA
GGACGGCGGCCACTACCTGGTGGAGTTCAAGACCATCTACATGGCCAAGAAGCCCGTGCAGCTGCCCGGC
TACTACTACGTGGACACCAAGCTGGACATCACCTCCCACAACGAGGACTACACCATCGTGGAACAGTACG
AGCGCTCCGAGGGCCGCCACCACCTGTTCCTGTAGGTCGACTTCGAGCAAAAGCTTATCGATAATCAACC
TCTGGATTACAAAATTTGTGAAAGATTGACTGGTATTCTTAACTATGTTGCTCCTTTTACGCTATGTGGA
TACGCTGCTTTAATGCCTTTGTATCATGCTATTGCTTCCCGTATGGCTTTCATTTTCTCCTCCTTGTATA
AATCCTGGTTGCTGTCTCTTTATGAGGAGTTGTGGCCCGTTGTCAGGCAACGTGGCGTGGTGTGCACTGT
GTTTGCTGACGCAACCCCCACTGGTTGGGGCATTGCCACCACCTGTCAGCTCCTTTCCGGGACTTTCGCT
TTCCCCCTCCCTATTGCCACGGCGGAACTCATCGCCGCCTGCCTTGCCCGCTGCTGGACAGGGGCTCGGC
TGTTGGGCACTGACAATTCCGTGGTGTTGTCGGGGAAATCATCGTCCTTTCCTTGGCTGCTCGCCTGTGT
TGCCACCTGGATTCTGCGCGGGACGTCCTTCTGCTACGTCCCTTCGGCCCTCAATCCAGCGGACCTTCCT
TCCCGCGGCCTGCTGCCGGCTCTGCGGCCTCTTCCGCGTCTTCGCCTTCGCCCTCAGACGAGTCGGATCT
CCCTTTGGGCCGCCTCCCCGCATCGATACCGTCGACCTCGAGACGCGATCGCGGCGCGCCGGCCTCTCTG
GCCTCGACCTCGAGTCTAGAGATGATCTACGGGTGGCATCCCTGTGACCCCTCCCCAGTGCCTCTCCTGG
CCCTGGAAGTTGCCACTCCAGTGCCCACCAGCCTTGTCCTAATAAAATTAAGTTGCATCATTTTGTCTGA
CTAGGTGTCCTTCTATAATATTATGGGGTGGAGGGGGGTGGTATGGAGCAAGGGGCAAGTTGGGAAGACA
ACCTGTAGGGCCTGCGGGGTCTATTGGGAACCAAGCTGGAGTGCAGTGGCACAATCTTGGCTCACTGCAA
TCTCCGCCTCCTGGGTTCAAGCGATTCTCCTGCCTCAGCCTCCCGAGTTGTTGGGATTCCAGGCATGCAT
GACCAGGCTCAGCTAATTTTTGTTTTTTTGGTAGAGACGGGGTTTCACCATATTGGCCAGGCTGGTCTCC
AACTCCTAATCTCAGGTGATCTACCCACCTTGGCCTCCCAAATTGCTGGGATTACAGGCGTGAACCACTG
CTCCCTTCCCTGTCCTTCTGATTTTGTAGGTAACCACGTGCGGACCGAGCGGCCGCAGGAACCCCTAGTG
ATGGAGTTGGCCACTCCCTCTCTGCGCGCTCGCTCGCTCACTGAGGCCGGGCGACCAAAGGTCGCCCGAC
GCCCGGGCTTTGCCCGGGCGGCCTCAGTGAGCGAGCGAGCGCGCAGCTGCCTGCAGGGGCGCCTGATGCG
GTATTTTCTCCTTACGCATCTGTGCGGTATTTCACACCGCATA
[142 nt withheld, positions 4314-4455]
C
[141 nt withheld, positions 4457-4597]
CCTTTGACGTTGGAGTCCACGTTCTTT
[37 nt withheld, positions 4625-4661]
ACCCTATCTCGGGCTATTCTTTTGATTTATAAGGGATTTTGCCGATTTCGGCCTATTGGTTAAAAAATGA
GCTGATTTAACAAAAATTTAACGCGAATTTTAACAAAATATTAACGTTTACAATTTTATGGTGCACTCTC
AGTACAATCTGCTCTGATGCCGCATAGTTAAGCCAGCCCCGACACCCGCCAACACCCGCTGACGCGCCCT
GACGGGCTTGTCTGCTCCCGGCATCCGCTTACAGACAAGCTGTGACCGTCTCCGGGAGCTGCATGTGTCA
GAGGTTTTCACCGTCATCACCGAAACGCGCGAGACGAAAGGGCCTCGTGATACGCCTATTTTTATAGGTT
AATGTCATGATAATAATGGTTTCTTAGACGTCAGGTGGCACTTTTCGGGGAAATGTGCGCGGAACCCCTA
TTTGTTTATTTTTCTAAATACATTCAAATATGTATCCGCTCATGAGACAATAACCCTGATAAATGCTTCA
ATAATATTGAAAAAGGAAGAGTATGAGTATTCAACATTTCCGTGTCGCCCTTATTCCCTTTTTTGCGGCA
TTTTGCCTTCCTGTTTTTGCTCACCCAGAAACGCTGGTGAAAGTAAAAGATGCTGAAGATCAGTTGGGTG
CACGAGTGGGTTACATCGAACTGGATCTCAACAGCGGTAAGATCCTTGAGAGTTTTCGCCCCGAAGAACG
TTTTCCAATGATGAGCACTTTTAAAGTTCTGCTATGTGGCGCGGTATTATCCCGTATTGACGCCGGGCAA
GAGCAACTCGGTCGCCGCATACACTATTCTCAGAATGACTTGGTTGAGTACTCACCAGTCACAGAAAAGC
ATCTTACGGATGGCATGACAGTAAGAGAATTATGCAGTGCTGCCATAACCATGAGTGATAACACTGCGGC
CAACTTACTTCTGACAACGATCGGAGGACCGAAGGAGCTAACCGCTTTTTTGCACAACATGGGGGATCAT
GTAACTCGCCTTGATCGTTGGGAACCGGAGCTGAATGAAGCCATACCAAACGACGAGCGTGACACCACGA
TGCCTGTAGCAATGGCAACAACGTTGCGCAAACTATTAACTGGCGAACTACTTACTCTAGCTTCCCGGCA
ACAATTAATAGACTGGATGGAGGCGGATAAAGTTGCAGGACCACTTCTGCGCTCGGCCCTTCCGGCTGGC
TGGTTTATTGCTGATAAATCTGGAGCCGGTGAGCGTGGGTCTCGCGGTATCATTGCAGCACTGGGGCCAG
ATGGTAAGCCCTCCCGTATCGTAGTTATCTACACGACGGGGAGTCAGGCAACTATGGATGAACGAAATAG
ACAGATCGCTGAGATAGGTGCCTCACTGATTAAGCATTGGTAACTGTCAGACCAAGTTTACTCATATATA
CTTTAGATTGATTTAAAACTTCATTTTTAATTTAAAAGGATCTAGGTGAAGATCCTTTTTGATAATCTCA
TGACCAAAATCCCTTAACGTGAGTTTTCGTTCCACTGAGCGTCAGACCCCGTAGAAAAGATCAAAGGATC
TTCTTGAGATCCTTTTTTTCTGCGCGTAATCTGCTGCTTGCAAACAAAAAAACCACCGCTACCAGCGGTG
GTTTGTTTGCCGGATCAAGAGCTACCAACTCTTTTTCCGAAGGTAACTGGCTTCAGCAGAGCGCAGATAC
CAAATACTGTCCTTCTAGTGTAGCCGTAGTTAGGCCACCACTTCAAGAACTCTGTAGCACCGCCTACATA
CCTCGCTCTGCTAATCCTGTTACCAGTGGCTGCTGCCAGTGGCGATAAGTCGTGTCTTACCGGGTTGGAC
TCAAGACGATAGTTACCGGATAAGGCGCAGCGGTCGGGCTGAACGGGGGGTTCGTGCACACAGCCCAGCT
TGGAGCGAACGACCTACACCGAACTGAGATACCTACAGCGTGAGCTATGAGAAAGCGCCACGCTTCCCGA
AGGGAGAAAGGCGGACAGGTATCCGGTAAGCGGCAGGGTCGGAACAGGAGAGCGCACGAGGGAGCTTCCA
GGGGGAAACGCCTGGTATCTTTATAGTCCTGTCGGGTTTCGCCACCTCTGACTTGAGCGTCGATTTTTGT
GATGCTCGTCAGGGGGGCGGAGCCTATGGAAAAACGCCAGCAACGCGGCCTTTTTACGGTTCCTGGCCTT
TTGCTGGCCTTTTGCTCACATGTCCTGCAGGCAGCTGCGCGCTCGCTCGCTCACTGAGGCCGCCCGGGCA
AAGCCCGGGCGTCGGGCGACCTTTGGTCGCCCGGCCTCAGTGAGCGAGCGAGCGCGCAGAGAGGGAGTGG
CCAACTCCATCACTAGGGGTTCCTGCGGCCGCACGCGTCGA
Features (pLannotate 1.2.2; 15 found; start..end, strand, type, name):
     27..474     +  promoter       hSyn promoter: human synapsin I promoter; confers neuron-specific expression (Kügler et al., 2003)
    500..1425    +  CDS            ChR2 (fragment): N-terminal fragment of channelrhodopsin-2 from the alga Chlamydomonas reinhardtii (Nagel et al., 2003) blue light-activated cation channel
   1511..2902    +  CDS            tdimer2(12): tdimer2(12) is a basic (constitutively fluorescent) orange fluorescent protein published in 2002, derived from Discosoma sp.. It has low acid sensitivity.
   2933..3521    +  misc_feature   WPRE: woodchuck hepatitis virus posttranscriptional regulatory element
   3522..3542    +  misc_feature   MCS (fragment): pBluescript multiple cloning site
   3601..4077    +  polyA_signal   hGH poly(A) signal: human growth hormone polyadenylation signal
   4117..4257    +  repeat_region  AAV2 ITR: inverted terminal repeat of adeno-associated virus serotype 2 inverted
   4262..4313    -  misc_feature   bom (fragment): basis of mobility region from pBR322
   4332..4712    +  rep_origin     M13 ori (sequence partly withheld): M13 bacteriophage origin of replication; arrow indicates direction of (+) strand synthesis
   4788..4837    -  misc_feature   bom (fragment): basis of mobility region from pBR322
   4939..4974    -  CDS            rop (fragment): Rop protein, which maintains plasmids at low copy number; rop
   5069..5173    +  promoter       AmpR promoter: bla
   5174..6034    +  CDS            AmpR: β-lactamase; bla; confers resistance to ampicillin, carbenicillin, and related antibiotics
   6205..6793    +  rep_origin     ori: high-copy-number ColE1/pMB1/pBR322/pUC origin of replication
   6855..6995    -  repeat_region  AAV2 ITR: inverted terminal repeat of adeno-associated virus serotype 2 inverted
