[The description below was written by a language model from this plasmid's Addgene catalogue record, the feature table of its GenBank file and pLannotate feature annotations shown in this document.]
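Description:
pAAV Syn ChR E90R-D156N-T159C 2A tDimer is a 7,012 bp AAV transfer plasmid for neuron-specific expression of an engineered channelrhodopsin in mammalian cells. It is built on a pAAV backbone with two AAV2 inverted terminal repeats flanking the expression cassette, so that the cassette can be packaged into recombinant AAV particles when helper functions are supplied in trans. In bacteria it is maintained through a high-copy ColE1/pUC-type origin and selected with ampicillin via the β-lactamase gene. The backbone also carries an M13 phage origin and small remnants of pBR322 bom and rop sequences.

The payload is driven by the human synapsin-1 promoter, which restricts expression to neurons. It encodes an N-terminal fragment of Chlamydomonas channelrhodopsin-2 (about 927 bp) carrying the E90R, D156N and T159C substitutions, a variant the record calls "slow ChloC". According to the associated publication title, these changes convert the blue-light-gated cation channel into a light-gated chloride channel. Downstream, a 2A ribosomal skip sequence links the opsin to tdimer2(12), a tandem-dimer red/orange fluorescent protein derived from Discosoma. Both proteins are therefore translated from one transcript but separated, leaving a free cytosolic marker that labels expressing cells. A WPRE and the human growth hormone polyadenylation signal follow to enhance transcript stability and processing.

The construct was intended for optogenetic inhibition of neuronal activity. The depositor now labels it a historical plasmid and points users to a later variant, iChloC, with improved anion selectivity. The additional 732 bp GenBank record covers only part of the plasmid and annotates just DsRed/mCherry-type primer binding sites, consistent with the fluorescent protein region.
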