Addgene plasmid #52494: pAAV Syn ChR E90R-D156N-T159C 2A tDimer
Purpose: Historical plasmid. For inhibition of neuronal activity, note that Addgene Plasmid #66709 is a light-gated chloride channel with improved anion selectivity (iChloC)
Depositing lab: Thomas Oertner. Depositing organization: Universitaetsklinikum Hamburg-Eppendorf. Publication: Conversion of Channelrhodopsin into a Light-Gated Chloride Channel. Wietek J, Wiegert JS, Adeishvili N, Schneider F, Watanabe H, Tsunoda SP, Vogt A, Elstner M, Oertner TG, Hegemann P. Science. 2014 Mar 27. 10.1126/science.1249375 PubMed 24674867.
Backbone
  Vector backbone: pAAV
  Backbone size w/o insert (bp): 4606
  Total vector size (bp): 7012
  Vector type: Mammalian Expression, AAV
Growth in bacteria
  Bacterial resistance: Ampicillin, 100 μg/mL
  Growth temperature: 37°C
  Growth strain: NEB Stable
  Growth instructions: Use LB Medium
  Copy number: High Copy
Gene/Insert 1
  Gene/Insert name: Channelrhodopsin-2 (alt names: ChR2; slow ChloC)
  Species: Chlamydomonas
  Insert size (bp): 927
  Mutation: E90R, D156N, T159C
  Promoter: human synapsin-1
  Cloning method: Restriction Enzyme; 5′ cloning site EcoRI (not destroyed); 3′ cloning site KpnI (not destroyed)
  Sequencing primers: 5′ GACTCAGCGCTGCCTCAGTCTG; 3′ GATTCTCCTCCACGTCACCGC
Gene/Insert 2
  Gene/Insert name: red fluorescent protein (alt name: tdimer2(12))
  Species: Discosoma sp.
  Insert size (bp): 1395
  Promoter: ribosomal skip sequence
  Cloning method: Restriction Enzyme; 5′ cloning site NcoI (not destroyed); 3′ cloning site HindIII (not destroyed)
  Sequencing primers: 5′ CAGCTCCGGCACCGCCTC; 3′ GAGGCGGTGCCGGAGCTG
Resource information
  A portion of this plasmid was derived from a plasmid made by: tdimer2 is orignially from Roger Y. Tsien, UCSD ChR2 is from Peter Hegemann, HU Berlin, Germany
Terms and licenses: Academic/Nonprofit Terms; Industry Terms: Not Available to Industry
Depositor comments: For inhibition of neuronal activity, please consider Addgene Plasmid #66709, a light-gated chloride channel with improved anion selectivity (iChloC)
How to cite: pAAV Syn ChR E90R-D156N-T159C 2A tDimer was a gift from Thomas Oertner (Addgene plasmid # 52494 ; http://n2t.net/addgene:52494 ; RRID:Addgene_52494)
