LOCUS       Exported 732 bp ds-DNA linear SYN 23-MAY-2021
DEFINITION  Historical plasmid. For inhibition of neuronal activity, note that
            Addgene Plasmid #66709 is a light-gated chloride channel with
            improved anion selectivity (iChloC).
ACCESSION   .
VERSION     .
KEYWORDS    pAAV Syn ChR E90R-D156N-T159C 2A tDimer
SOURCE      synthetic DNA construct
  ORGANISM  synthetic DNA construct
REFERENCE   1 (bases 1 to 732)
  AUTHORS   Wietek J, Wiegert JS, Adeishvili N, Schneider F, Watanabe H, Tsunoda
            SP, Vogt A, Elstner M, Oertner TG, Hegemann P
  TITLE     Conversion of Channelrhodopsin into a Light-Gated Chloride Channel.
  JOURNAL   Science. 2014 Mar 27.
  PUBMED    24674867
REFERENCE   2 (bases 1 to 732)
  AUTHORS   .
  TITLE     Direct Submission
  JOURNAL   Exported May 23, 2021 from SnapGene Server 1.1.58
            http://www.snapgene.com
FEATURES             Location/Qualifiers
     source          1..732
                     /organism="synthetic DNA construct"
                     /mol_type="other DNA"
     primer_bind     complement(114..137)
                     /label=DsRed1-C
                     /note="DsRed1, forward primer"
     primer_bind     complement(312..331)
                     /label=mCherry-F
                     /note="mCherry, forward primer"
     primer_bind     529..549
                     /label=DsRed1-N
                     /note="DsRed1, reverse primer"
     primer_bind     581..599
                     /label=mCherry-R
                     /note="mCherry, reverse primer"
ORIGIN
        1 aattttgtaa tccagaggtt gattatcgat aagcttttgc tcgaagtcga cctacaggaa
       61 caggtggtgg cggccctcgg agcgctcgta ctgttccacg atggtgtagt cctcgttgtg
      121 ggaggtgatg tccagcttgg tgtccacgta gtagtagccg ggcagctgca cgggcttctt
      181 ggccatgtag atggtcttga actccaccag gtagtggccg ccgtccttca gcttcagggc
      241 ctggtggatc tcgcccttca gcacgccgtc gcgggggtac aggcgctcgg tggaggcctc
      301 ccagcccatg gtcttcttct gcattacggg gccgtcgggg gggaagttgg tgccgcggaa
      361 cttcaccttg tagatcagcg tgccgtcctg cagggaggag tcctgggtca cggtcaccac
      421 gccgccgtcc tcgaagttca tcacgcgctc ccacttgaag ccctcgggga aggacagctt
      481 cttgtagtcg gggatgtcgg cggggtgctt cacgtacgcc ttggagccgt actggaactg
      541 gggggacagg atgtcccagg cgaagggcag ggggccgccc ttggtcacct tcagcttggc
      601 ggtctgggtg ccctcgtagg ggcggccctc gccctcgccc tcgatctcga actcgtggcc
      661 gttcacggag ccctccatgc gcaccttgaa gcgcatgaac tctttgatga cgtcctcgga
      721 ggaggcggtg cc
//
