>Addgene plasmid #52494 | pAAV Syn ChR E90R-D156N-T159C 2A tDimer | addgene partial sequence | sequence record 82442 | pMH4-5 5'-gactcagcgctgcctcagtctg-3'
GTGTCGTGCCTGAGAGCGCAGTCGAATTCAAGCTGCTAGCCACCATGGATTATGGAGGCGCCCTGAGTGC
CGTTGGGCGCGAGCTGCTATTTGTAACGAACCCAGTAGTCGTCAATGGCTCTGTACTTGTGCCTGAGGAC
CAGTGTTACTGCGCGGGCTGGATTGAGTCGCGTGGCACAAACGGTGCCCAAACGGCGTCGAACGTGCTGC
AATGGCTTGCTGCTGGCTTCTCCATCCTACTGCTTATGTTTTACGCCTACCAAACATGGAAGTCAACCTG
CGGCTGGGAGGAGATCTATGTGTGCGCTATCAGGATGGTCAAGGTGATTCTCGAGTTCTTCTTCGAGTTT
AAGAACCCGTCCATGCTGTATCTAGCCACAGGCCACCGCGTCCAGTGGTTGCGTTACGCCGAGTGGCTTC
TCACCTGCCCGGTCATTCTCATTCACCTGTCAAACCTGACGGGCTTGTCCAACGACTACAGCAGGCGCAC
CATGGGTCTGCTTGTGTCTAATATTGGCTGTATTGTGTGGGGCGCCACTTCCGCCATGGCCACCGGATAC
GTCAAGGTCATCTTCTTCTGCCTGGGTCTGTGTTATGGTGCTAACACGTTCTTTCACGCTGCCAAGGCCT
ACATCGAGGGTTACCACACCGTGCCGAAGGGCCGGTGTCGCCAGGTGGTGACTGGCATGGCTTGGCTCTT
CTTCGTATCATGGGGTATGTTCCCCATCCTGTTCATCCTCGGCCCCGAGGGCTTCGGCGTCCTGAGCGTG
TACGGCTCCACCGTCGGCCACACCATCATTGACCTGATGTCGAAGAACTGCTGGGGTCTGCTCGGCCACT
ACCTGCGCGTGCTGATCCACGAGCATATCCTCATCCACGGCGACATTCGCAAGACCACCAAATTGAACAT
TGGTGGCACTGAAA
